>Addgene plasmid #224236 | GfaABC1D-mGrm3-WPRE | addgene full sequence | sequence record 444170 | Addgene NGS Result
CTGCGCGCTCGCTCGCTCACTGAGGCCGCCCGGGCAAAGCCCGGGCGTCGGGCGACCTTTGGTCGCCCGG
CCTCAGTGAGCGAGCGAGCGCGCAGAGAGGGAGTGGCCAACTCCATCACTAGGGGTTCCTTCTAGACAAC
TTTGTATAGAAAAGTTGTGTAGTTAATGATTAACCCGCCATGCTACTTATCTACGTAGCCATGCTCTAGG
AAGATCTAACATATCCTGGTGTGGAGTAGGGGACGCTGCTCTGACAGAGGCTCGGGGGCCTGAGCTGGCT
CTGTGAGCTGGGGAGGAGGCAGACAGCCAGGCCTTGTCTGCAAGCAGACCTGGCAGCATTGGGCTGGCCG
CCCCCCAGGGCCTCCTCTTCATGCCCAGTGAATGACTCACCTTGGCACAGACACAATGTTCGGGGTGGGC
ACAGTGCCTGCTTCCCGCCGCACCCCAGCCCCCCTCAAATGCCTTCCGAGAAGCCCATTGAGCAGGGGGC
TTGCATTGCACCCCAGCCTGACAGCCTGGCATCTTGGGATAAAAGCAGCACAGCCCCCTAGGGGCTGCCC
TTGCTGTGTGGCGCCACCGGCGGTGGAGAACAAGGCTCTATTCAGCCTGTGCCCAGGAAAGGGGATCAGG
GGATGCCCAGGCATGGACAGTGGGTGGCAGGGGGGGAGAGGAGGGCTGTCTGCTTCCCAGAAGTCCAAGG
ACACAAATGGGTGAGGGGAGAGCTCTCCCCATAGCTGGGCTGCGGCCCAACCCCACCCCCTCAGGCTATG
CCAGGGGGTGTTGCCAGGGGCACCCGGGCATCGCCAGTCTAGCCCACTCCTTCATAAAGCCCTCGCATCC
CAGGAGCGAGCAGAGCCAGAGCAGGTTGGAGAGGAGACGCATCACCTCCGCTGCTCGCAAGCTTTATTGC
GGTAGTTTATCACAGTTAAATTGCTAACGCAGTCAGTGCTTCTGACACAACAGTCTCGAACTTAAGCTGC
AGAAGTTGGTCGTGAGGCACTGGGCAGGTAAGTATCAAGGTTACAAGACAGGTTTAAGGAGACCAATAGA
AACTGGGCTTGTCGAGACAGAGAAGACTCTTGCGTTTCTGATAGGCACCTATTGGTCTTACTGACATCCA
CTTTGCCTTTCTCTCCACAGGTGTCCACTCCCAGTTCAATTACAGCTCTTAAGGCTAGAGTACTTAATAC
GACTCACTATAGGCTAGCCTCGAGAATTCCAAGTTTGTACAAAAAAGCAGGCTGCCACCATGAAGATGTT
GACAAGACTACAAGTTCTTATGTTAGCTTTGTTTTCAAAGGGATTTTTAGTCTCTTTAGGAGATCACAAC
TTTATGAGGAGAGAAATTAAAATAGAAGGAGACCTTGTTTTAGGGGGCTTATTTCCTATTAATGAAAAAG
GCACTGGAACTGAAGAGTGTGGACGAATCAATGAAGACAGAGGTATCCAACGCCTGGAGGCCATGTTGTT
TGCCATTGATGAAATCAACAAAGACAATTACTTGCTTCCAGGAGTGAAGCTGGGGGTTCACATTTTGGAT
ACATGTTCAAGAGACACCTATGCATTAGAGCAGTCACTGGAGTTTGTCAGAGCATCGTTGACTAAAGTGG
ATGAAGCTGAATATATGTGTCCTGATGGATCATATGCTATTCAAGAAAACATCCCACTACTCATTGCAGG
AGTCATTGGCGGTTCGTACAGCAGTGTTTCCATACAGGTGGCAAACCTGCTGAGGCTCTTCCAGATCCCT
CAGATAAGCTACGCCTCCACCAGTGCCAAACTCAGCGACAAATCGCGCTATGATTATTTTGCCAGGACCG
TGCCCCCTGACTTCTACCAGGCCAAAGCCATGGCCGAGATCTTGCGCTACTTTAACTGGACCTATGTGTC
CACTGTTGCCTCTGAAGGTGACTATGGGGAGACAGGGATTGAGGCCTTCGAGCAGGAAGCAAGGCTACGC
AACATCTGCATCGCCACTGCTGAAAAGGTGGGGCGCTCCAACATCCGCAAGTCCTACGACAGCGTGATCC
GTGAGCTCCTGCAGAAACCTAACGCGCGAGTTGTGGTCCTGTTCATGCGCAGTGATGACTCACGAGAGTT
GATCGCTGCAGCCAGCCGCGTGAATGCTTCCTTCACCTGGGTGGCCAGCGATGGCTGGGGTGCACAGGAG
AGCATTGTCAAGGGCAGTGAGCACGTCGCCTATGGAGCCATCACCCTGGAGCTGGCGTCCCACCCTGTTC
GTCAGTTTGATCGCTACTTCCAGAGCCTCAACCCCTACAACAATCATCGTAACCCCTGGTTCCGAGACTT
CTGGGAGCAGAAGTTCCAGTGCAGCCTCCAGAACAAGAGAAACCACAGACAGATTTGTGACAAGCACCTG
GCCATTGACAGCAGCAACTATGAACAAGAATCCAAGATCATGTTTGTGGTGAATGCAGTGTATGCCATGG
CGCATGCGCTGCACAAAATGCAACGCACCCTCTGTCCCAACACCACCAAGCTCTGTGATGCAATGAAGAT
CCTGGATGGAAAGAAGTTGTACAAAGATTATTTGCTGAAAATCAACTTCACAGCTCCATTCAACCCAAAT
AAAGGAGCAGACAGCATTGTGAAGTTTGACACTTACGGAGACGGGATGGGAAGATACAACGTGTTCAACT
TCCAGCATATAGGTGGAAAGTATTCCTACTTAAAAGTTGGCCACTGGGCAGAAACTTTATATCTAGATGT
GGACTCTATTCATTGGTCCCGGAACTCAGTCCCCACTTCCCAGTGCAGTGATCCCTGTGCCCCCAATGAA
ATGAAAAACATGCAGCCAGGAGATGTTTGCTGCTGGATCTGCATCCCATGTGAGCCCTATGAATACCTGG
TTGATGAGTTCACCTGCATGGATTGTGGCCCTGGCCAGTGGCCCACTGCAGACCTATCTGGATGCTACAA
CCTTCCAGAGGATTACATCAGGTGGGAAGATGCCTGGGCAATAGGCCCAGTCACTATTGCCTGCCTGGGT
TTTATGTGTACATGCATAGTCATAACTGTTTTTATCAAGCACAACAACACACCCTTGGTCAAAGCATCAG
GCCGAGAACTCTGCTACATCTTGTTATTTGGAGTTAGCCTGTCCTATTGCATGACATTCTTCTTCATTGC
TAAGCCATCGCCTGTCATCTGTGCATTGCGCCGACTTGGGCTTGGGACCTCCTTTGCCATCTGTTATTCA
GCTCTCCTGACCAAGACAAACTGCATCGCTCGCATCTTTGATGGGGTCAAGAATGGCGCTCAGAGGCCAA
AATTCATCAGCCCCAGTTCTCAGGTTTTTATCTGCCTGGGTTTGATACTGGTGCAAATTGTGATGGTGTC
TGTGTGGCTTATCTTGGAGACTCCAGGTACTAGAAGATACACCCTGCCAGAGAAGCGGGAAACAGTCATC
CTAAAATGCAATGTCAAAGATTCCAGCATGTTGATCTCTCTGACCTATGACGTGGTTCTGGTGATTCTAT
GCACTGTGTATGCCTTCAAAACAAGGAAGTGTCCTGAAAACTTCAATGAAGCCAAGTTCATAGGCTTCAC
CATGTACACCACCTGCATCATCTGGTTGGCATTCCTCCCTATATTTTATGTGACATCAAGTGACTACAGA
GTGCAGACGACAACAATGTGCATCTCCGTTAGCTTGAGTGGTTTCGTGGTCTTGGGCTGTTTGTTTGCCC
CCAAGGTGCACATTGTCCTGTTCCAACCCCAGAAGAATGTGGTCACACACAGACTTCACCTCAACAGGTT
CAGTGTCAGTGGAACTGCGACCACATATTCTCAGTCCTCTGCAAGCACATATGTCCCGACAGTGTGCAAC
GGAAGGGAAGTCCTGGACTCCACCACCTCATCTCTGTAGACCCAGCTTTCTTGTACAAAGTGGGAATTCC
GATAATCAACCTCTGGATTACAAAATTTGTGAAAGATTGACTGGTATTCTTAACTATGTTGCTCCTTTTA
CGCTATGTGGATACGCTGCTTTAATGCCTTTGTATCATGCTATTGCTTCCCGTATGGCTTTCATTTTCTC
CTCCTTGTATAAATCCTGGTTGCTGTCTCTTTATGAGGAGTTGTGGCCCGTTGTCAGGCAACGTGGCGTG
GTGTGCACTGTGTTTGCTGACGCAACCCCCACTGGTTGGGGCATTGCCACCACCTGTCAGCTCCTTTCCG
GGACTTTCGCTTTCCCCCTCCCTATTGCCACGGCGGAACTCATCGCCGCCTGCCTTGCCCGCTGCTGGAC
AGGGGCTCGGCTGTTGGGCACTGACAATTCCGTGGTGTTGTCGGGGAAGCTGACGTCCTTTCCATGGCTG
CTCGCCTGTGTTGCCACCTGGATTCTGCGCGGGACGTCCTTCTGCTACGTCCCTTCGGCCCTCAATCCAG
CGGACCTTCCTTCCCGCGGCCTGCTGCCGGCTCTGCGGCCTCTTCCGCGTCTTCGCCTTCGCCCTCAGAC
GAGTCGGATCTCCCTTTGGGCCGCCTCCCCGCATCGGGAATTCCTAGAGCTCGCTGATCAGCCTCGACTG
TGCCTTCTAGTTGCCAGCCATCTGTTGTTTGCCCCTCCCCCGTGCCTTCCTTGACCCTGGAAGGTGCCAC
TCCCACTGTCCTTTCCTAATAAAATGAGGAAATTGCATCGCATTGTCTGAGTAGGTGTCATTCTATTCTG
GGGGGTGGGGTGGGGCAGGACAGCAAGGGGGAGGATTGGGAAGAGAATAGCAGGCATGCTGGGGAGGGCC
GCAGGAACCCCTAGTGATGGAGTTGGCCACTCCCTCTCTGCGCGCTCGCTCGCTCACTGAGGCCGGGCGA
CCAAAGGTCGCCCGACGCCCGGGCTTTGCCCGGGCGGCCTCAGTGAGCGAGCGAGCGCGCAGCTGCCTGC
AGGGGCGCCTGATGCGGTATTTTCTCCTTACGCATCTGTGCGGTATTTCACACCGCATA
[95 nt withheld, positions 4960-5054]
T
[46 nt withheld, positions 5056-5101]
C
[141 nt withheld, positions 5103-5243]
CCTTTGACGTTGGAGTCCACGTTCTTT
[37 nt withheld, positions 5271-5307]
ACTCTATCTCGGGCTATTCTTTTGATTTATAAGGGATTTTGCCGATTTCGGTCTATTGGTTAAAAAATGA
GCTGATTTAACAAAAATTTAACGCGAATTTTAACAAAATATTAACGTTTACAATTTTATGGTGCACTCTC
AGTACAATCTGCTCTGATGCCGCATAGTTAAGCCAGCCCCGACACCCGCCAACACCCGCTGACGCGCCCT
GACGGGCTTGTCTGCTCCCGGCATCCGCTTACAGACAAGCTGTGACCGTCTCCGGGAGCTGCATGTGTCA
GAGGTTTTCACCGTCATCACCGAAACGCGCGAGACGAAAGGGCCTCGTGATACGCCTATTTTTATAGGTT
AATGTCATGATAATAATGGTTTCTTAGACGTCAGGTGGCACTTTTCGGGGAAATGTGCGCGGAACCCCTA
TTTGTTTATTTTTCTAAATACATTCAAATATGTATCCGCTCATGAGACAATAACCCTGATAAATGCTTCA
ATAATATTGAAAAAGGAAGAGTATGAGTATTCAACATTTCCGTGTCGCCCTTATTCCCTTTTTTGCGGCA
TTTTGCCTTCCTGTTTTTGCTCACCCAGAAACGCTGGTGAAAGTAAAAGATGCTGAAGATCAGTTGGGTG
CACGAGTGGGTTACATCGAACTGGATCTCAACAGCGGTAAGATCCTTGAGAGTTTTCGCCCCGAAGAACG
TTTTCCAATGATGAGCACTTTTAAAGTTCTGCTATGTGGCGCGGTATTATCCCGTATTGACGCCGGGCAA
GAGCAACTCGGTCGCCGCATACACTATTCTCAGAATGACTTGGTTGAGTACTCACCAGTCACAGAAAAGC
ATCTTACGGATGGCATGACAGTAAGAGAATTATGCAGTGCTGCCATAACCATGAGTGATAACACTGCGGC
CAACTTACTTCTGACAACGATCGGAGGACCGAAGGAGCTAACCGCTTTTTTGCACAACATGGGGGATCAT
GTAACTCGCCTTGATCGTTGGGAACCGGAGCTGAATGAAGCCATACCAAACGACGAGCGTGACACCACGA
TGCCTGTAGCAATGGCAACAACGTTGCGCAAACTATTAACTGGCGAACTACTTACTCTAGCTTCCCGGCA
ACAATTAATAGACTGGATGGAGGCGGATAAAGTTGCAGGACCACTTCTGCGCTCGGCCCTTCCGGCTGGC
TGGTTTATTGCTGATAAATCTGGAGCCGGTGAGCGTGGAAGCCGCGGTATCATTGCAGCACTGGGGCCAG
ATGGTAAGCCCTCCCGTATCGTAGTTATCTACACGACGGGGAGTCAGGCAACTATGGATGAACGAAATAG
ACAGATCGCTGAGATAGGTGCCTCACTGATTAAGCATTGGTAACTGTCAGACCAAGTTTACTCATATATA
CTTTAGATTGATTTAAAACTTCATTTTTAATTTAAAAGGATCTAGGTGAAGATCCTTTTTGATAATCTCA
TGACCAAAATCCCTTAACGTGAGTTTTCGTTCCACTGAGCGTCAGACCCCGTAGAAAAGATCAAAGGATC
TTCTTGAGATCCTTTTTTTCTGCGCGTAATCTGCTGCTTGCAAACAAAAAAACCACCGCTACCAGCGGTG
GTTTGTTTGCCGGATCAAGAGCTACCAACTCTTTTTCCGAAGGTAACTGGCTTCAGCAGAGCGCAGATAC
CAAATACTGTTCTTCTAGTGTAGCCGTAGTTAGGCCACCACTTCAAGAACTCTGTAGCACCGCCTACATA
CCTCGCTCTGCTAATCCTGTTACCAGTGGCTGCTGCCAGTGGCGATAAGTCGTGTCTTACCGGGTTGGAC
TCAAGACGATAGTTACCGGATAAGGCGCAGCGGTCGGGCTGAACGGGGGGTTCGTGCACACAGCCCAGCT
TGGAGCGAACGACCTACACCGAACTGAGATACCTACAGCGTGAGCTATGAGAAAGCGCCACGCTTCCCGA
AGGGAGAAAGGCGGACAGGTATCCGGTAAGCGGCAGGGTCGGAACAGGAGAGCGCACGAGGGAGCTTCCA
GGGGGAAACGCCTGGTATCTTTATAGTCCTGTCGGGTTTCGCCACCTCTGACTTGAGCGTCGATTTTTGT
GATGCTCGTCAGGGGGGCGGAGCCTATGGAAAAACGCCAGCAACGCGGCCTTTTTACGGTTCCTGGCCTT
TTGCTGGCCTTTTGCTCACATGTCCTGCAGGCAG
Features (pLannotate 1.2.2; 17 found; start..end, strand, type, name):
    137..157     +  protein_bind   attB4: mutant version of attB; core recombination site for the Gateway® BP reaction BP Clonase™
   1008..1140    +  intron         chimeric intron: chimera between introns from human β-globin and immunoglobulin heavy chain genes
   1185..1203    +  promoter       T7 promoter: promoter for bacteriophage T7 RNA polymerase
   1220..1240    +  protein_bind   attB1: mutant version of attB; core recombination site for the Gateway® BP reaction BP Clonase™
   1250..3886    +  CDS            Grm3: GRM3_MOUSE - Also known as Gprc1c, Mglur3. Experimental evidence at protein level: Swiss-Prot protein existence level 1. G-protein coupled receptor for glutamate. Ligand binding causes a conformation change that triggers signaling via guanine nucleotide-binding proteins (G proteins) and modulates the activity of down-stream effectors. Signaling inhibits adenylate cyclase activity. From Mus musculus (Mouse).
   3893..3913    -  protein_bind   attB2: mutant version of attB; core recombination site for the Gateway® BP reaction BP Clonase™
   3924..4512    +  misc_feature   WPRE: woodchuck hepatitis virus posttranscriptional regulatory element
   4548..4659    +  polyA_signal   bGH poly(A) signal: bovine growth hormone polyadenylation signal
   4763..4903    +  repeat_region  AAV2 ITR: inverted terminal repeat of adeno-associated virus serotype 2 inverted
   4908..4959    -  misc_feature   bom (fragment): basis of mobility region from pBR322
   4978..5433    +  rep_origin     f1 ori (sequence partly withheld): f1 bacteriophage origin of replication; arrow indicates direction of (+) strand synthesis
   5434..5483    -  misc_feature   bom (fragment): basis of mobility region from pBR322
   5585..5620    -  CDS            rop (fragment): Rop protein, which maintains plasmids at low copy number; rop
   5715..5819    +  promoter       AmpR promoter: bla
   5820..6680    +  CDS            AmpR: β-lactamase; bla; confers resistance to ampicillin, carbenicillin, and related antibiotics
   6851..7439    +  rep_origin     ori: high-copy-number ColE1/pMB1/pBR322/pUC origin of replication
   7501..130     -  repeat_region  AAV2 ITR (across the origin): inverted terminal repeat of adeno-associated virus serotype 2 inverted
