[The description below was written by a language model from this plasmid's Addgene catalogue record and pLannotate feature annotations shown in this document.]
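Description:
GfaABC1D-mGrm3-WPRE is an AAV transfer plasmid built on a pAAV backbone for expressing mouse metabotropic glutamate receptor 3 (Grm3, also called mGluR3) under the GfaABC1D promoter, a compact GFAP-derived promoter commonly used to direct transgene expression to astrocytes. The sequenced plasmid is 7,511 nt and is maintained in bacteria through a high-copy ColE1/pUC-type origin with ampicillin selection from the β-lactamase gene. An f1 phage origin and small remnants of the pBR322 bom and rop regions are also present in the backbone.

The expression cassette lies between two AAV2 inverted terminal repeats, which are the cis elements needed for replication and packaging of the intervening DNA into AAV particles when helper functions are supplied. The automated annotation does not label the GfaABC1D promoter itself, but the unannotated stretch between the upstream attB4 site and the chimeric β-globin/immunoglobulin intron is where it would be expected from the catalogue entry. The intron, which generally improves mRNA processing and expression, is followed by a T7 promoter and then the full Grm3 coding sequence flanked by attB1 and attB2 sites. These Gateway recombination scars suggest a recombination-based origin for the cassette, although the record lists restriction cloning. No epitope tag or fluorescent reporter is annotated. Downstream, a WPRE enhances transcript stability and expression, and a bovine growth hormone polyadenylation signal terminates the transcript.

Grm3 encodes a G-protein-coupled glutamate receptor whose signalling inhibits adenylate cyclase. The stated purpose is AAV-mediated expression of this receptor from the GfaABC1D promoter, and the associated publication concerns astrocyte ensembles in memory stabilization.
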