Addgene plasmid #224236: GfaABC1D-mGrm3-WPRE
Purpose: AAV expression of mGrm3 from GfaABC1D promoter
Depositing lab: Jun Nagai. Depositing organization: RIKEN Center for Brain Science. Publication: The astrocytic ensemble acts as a multiday trace to stabilize memory. Dewa KI, Kaseda K, Kuwahara A, Kubotera H, Yamasaki A, Awata N, Komori A, Holtz MA, Kasai A, Skibbe H, Takata N, Yokoyama T, Tsuda M, Numata G, Nakamura S, Takimoto E, Sakamoto M, Ito M, Masuda T, Nagai J. Nature. 2025 Oct 15. doi: 10.1038/s41586-025-09619-2. PubMed 41094146.
Backbone
  Vector backbone: pAAV
  Vector type: Mammalian Expression, AAV
Growth in bacteria
  Bacterial resistance: Ampicillin, 100 μg/mL
  Growth temperature: 37°C
  Growth strain: NEB Stable
  Copy number: High Copy
Gene/Insert
  Gene/Insert name: mGrm3
  Species: M. musculus (mouse)
  Entrez Gene: Grm3 (a.k.a. 0710001G23Rik, Gprc1c, mGlu3, mGluR3)
  Promoter: GfaABC1D
  Cloning method: Restriction Enzyme; 5′ cloning site EcoNI (unknown if destroyed); 3′ cloning site AccI (unknown if destroyed)
Terms and licenses: Academic/Nonprofit Terms; Industry Terms: Not Available to Industry
How to cite: GfaABC1D-mGrm3-WPRE was a gift from Jun Nagai (Addgene plasmid # 224236 ; http://n2t.net/addgene:224236 ; RRID:Addgene_224236)
